>Addgene plasmid #244909 | pAAV-CAG-TdTomato-miR122 | addgene full sequence | sequence record 492354 | Addgene NGS Result
CCTGCAGGCAGCTGCGCGCTCGCTCGCTCACTGAGGCCGCCCGGGCGTCGGGCGACCTTTGGTCGCCCGG
CCTCAGTGAGCGAGCGAGCGCGCAGAGAGGGAGTGGCCAACTCCATCACTAGGGGTTCCTGCGGCCGCAC
GCGTAACACTAGTTATTAATAGTAATCAATTACGGGGTCATTAGTTCATAGCCCATATATGGAGTTCCGC
GTTACATAACTTACGGTAAATGGCCCGCCTGGCTGACCGCCCAACGACCCCCGCCCATTGACGTCAATAA
TGACGTATGTTCCCATAGTAACGCCAATAGGGACTTTCCATTGACGTCAATGGGTGGAGTATTTACGGTA
AACTGCCCACTTGGCAGTACATCAAGTGTATCATATGCCAAGTACGCCCCCTATTGACGTCAATGACGGT
AAATGGCCCGCCTGGCATTATGCCCAGTACATGACCTTATGGGACTTTCCTACTTGGCAGTACATCTACG
TATTAGTCATCGCTATTACCATGGTCGAGGTGAGCCCCACGTTCTGCTTCACTCTCCCCATCTCCCCCCC
CTCCCCACCCCCAATTTTGTATTTATTTATTTTTTAATTATTTTTGGCAGCGATGGGGGGGGGGGGGGGG
GGGGCGCGCGCCAGGCGGGGCGGGGCGGGGCGAGGGGCGGGGCGGGGCGAGGCGGAGAGGTGCGGCGGCA
GCCAATCAGAGCGGCGCGCTCCGAAAGTTTCCTTTTATGGCGAGGCGGCGGCGGCGGCGGCCCTATAAAA
AGCGAAGCGCGCGGCGGGCGGGAGTCGCTGCGCGCTGCCTTCGCCCCGTGCCCCGCTCCGCCGCCGCCTC
GCGCCGCCCGCCCCGGCTCTGACTGACCGCGTTACTCCCACAGGTGAGCGGGCGGGACGGCCCTTCTCCT
CCGGGCTGTAATTAGCGCTTGGTTTAATGACGGCTTGTTTCTTTTCTGTGGCTGCGTGAAAGCCTTGAGG
GGCTCCGGGAGCGCCGGCAGGAAGGAAATGGGCGGGGAGGGCCTTCGTGCGTCGCCGCGCCGCCGTCCCC
TTCTCCCTCTCCAGCCTCGGGGCTGTCCGCGGGGGGACGGCTGCCTTCGGGGGGGACGGGGCAGGGCGGG
GTTCGGCTTCTGGCGTGTGACCGGCGGCTCTAGAGCCTCTGCTAACCATGTTCATGCCTTCTTCTTTTTC
CTACAGCTCCTGGGCAACGTGCTGGTTATTGTGCTGTCTCATCATTTTGGCAAAGAATTGCGGCCCAACG
GTACCGCCACCATGGTGAGTAAGGGCGAGGAAGTGATCAAAGAGTTCATGCGGTTTAAGGTGAGAATGGA
AGGAAGCATGAACGGCCACGAGTTCGAAATTGAGGGAGAAGGAGAGGGACGGCCCTACGAGGGCACCCAG
ACAGCCAAGCTGAAAGTGACAAAGGGCGGGCCTCTGCCATTCGCTTGGGACATCCTGAGCCCACAGTTTA
TGTACGGCTCCAAGGCCTATGTGAAACATCCAGCTGACATTCCCGATTATAAGAAACTGAGCTTCCCCGA
GGGGTTTAAGTGGGAAAGAGTGATGAACTTCGAGGACGGAGGCCTGGTGACTGTGACCCAGGACAGCTCC
CTGCAGGATGGGACCCTGATCTACAAGGTGAAAATGAGAGGGACAAATTTTCCCCCTGATGGACCTGTGA
TGCAGAAGAAAACTATGGGATGGGAGGCCTCCACCGAAAGGCTGTATCCACGCGACGGGGTGCTGAAAGG
AGAAATCCACCAGGCTCTGAAGCTGAAAGATGGGGGACATTACCTGGTGGAGTTCAAGACAATCTACATG
GCCAAGAAACCTGTGCAGCTGCCAGGCTACTATTACGTGGACACAAAACTGGATATCACTTCACACAACG
AGGACTACACTATTGTGGAGCAGTATGAACGGAGCGAGGGGAGACACCATCTGTTCCTGGGCCATGGGAC
TGGAAGTACCGGCTCAGGGTCTAGTGGAACCGCCTCAAGCGAGGATAACAATATGGCTGTGATCAAAGAG
TTCATGAGGTTTAAGGTGCGCATGGAGGGCAGCATGAATGGGCACGAATTTGAGATTGAAGGAGAGGGCG
AAGGGAGGCCTTACGAGGGCACACAGACTGCCAAGCTGAAAGTGACCAAGGGAGGACCACTGCCTTTCGC
TTGGGATATCCTGTCTCCTCAGTTTATGTACGGAAGTAAGGCCTATGTCAAGCATCCCGCTGACATTCCT
GATTACAAGAAACTGTCTTTCCCAGAGGGCTTTAAGTGGGAGAGAGTGATGAATTTTGAAGATGGAGGCC
TGGTGACCGTGACACAGGACTCCTCTCTGCAGGATGGCACTCTGATCTACAAAGTCAAAATGCGCGGCAC
CAATTTTCCACCCGATGGGCCCGTGATGCAGAAGAAAACAATGGGGTGGGAGGCCAGCACTGAACGGCTG
TATCCTAGAGACGGAGTGCTGAAGGGCGAAATCCACCAGGCCCTGAAGCTGAAAGACGGCGGCCACTACC
TGGTGGAGTTCAAAACCATCTACATGGCCAAGAAACCAGTGCAGCTGCCCGGCTATTACTATGTGGACAC
CAAGCTGGATATCACATCCCACAATGAAGACTACACCATTGTGGAACAGTATGAGAGGTCTGAAGGACGC
CACCATCTGTTTCTGTACGGCATGGATGAGCTGTATAAGTGAATTCACCGGTCAAACACCATTGTCACAC
TCCATACTATCAAACACCATTGTCACACTCCAGATCAACAAACACCATTGTCACACTCCACGCCGGCGAA
GCTTATCGATAATCAACCTCTGGATTACAAAATTTGTGAAAGATTGACTGGTATTCTTAACTATGTTGCT
CCTTTTACGCTATGTGGATACGCTGCTTTAATGCCTTTGTATCATGCTATTGCTTCCCGTATGGCTTTCA
TTTTCTCCTCCTTGTATAAATCCTGGTTGCTGTCTCTTTATGAGGAGTTGTGGCCCGTTGTCAGGCAACG
TGGCGTGGTGTGCACTGTGTTTGCTGACGCAACCCCCACTGGTTGGGGCATTGCCACCACCTGTCAGCTC
CTTTCCGGGACTTTCGCTTTCCCCCTCCCTATTGCCACGGCGGAACTCATCGCCGCCTGCCTTGCCCGCT
GCTGGACAGGGGCTCGGCTGTTGGGCACTGACAATTCCGTGGTGTTGTCGGGGAAATCATCGTCCTTTCC
TTGGCTGCTCGCCTATGTTGCCACCTGGATTCTGCGCGGGACGTCCTTCTGCTACGTCCCTTCGGCCCTC
AATCCAGCGGACCTTCCTTCCCGCGGCCTGCTGCCGGCTCTGCGGCCTCTTCCGCGTCTTCGCCTTCGCC
CTCAGACGAGTCGGATCTCCCTTTGGGCCGCCTCCCCGCATCGATACCGAGCGCTGCTCGAGAGATCTAC
GGGTGGCATCCCTGTGACCCCTCCCCAGTGCCTCTCCTGGCCCTGGAAGTTGCCACTCCAGTGCCCACCA
GCCTTGTCCTAATAAAATTAAGTTGCATCATTTTGTCTGACTAGGTGTCCTTCTATAATATTATGGGGTG
GAGGGGGGTGGTATGGAGCAAGGGGCAAGTTGGGAAGACAACCTGTAGGGCCTGCGGGGTCTATTGGGAA
CCAAGCTGGAGTGCAGTGGCACAATCTTGGCTCACTGCAATCTCCGCCTCCTGGGTTCAAGCGATTCTCC
TGCCTCAGCCTCCCGAGTTGTTGGGATTCCAGGCATGCATGACCAGGCTCAGCTAATTTTTGTTTTTTTG
GTAGAGACGGGGTTTCACCATATTGGCCAGGCTGGTCTCCAACTCCTAATCTCAGGTGATCTACCCACCT
TGGCCTCCCAAATTGCTGGGATTACAGGCGTGAACCACTGCTCCCTTCCCTGTCCTTCTGATTTTGTAGG
TAACCACGTGCGGACCGAGCGGCCGCAGGAACCCCTAGTGATGGAGTTGGCCACTCCCTCTCTGCGCGCT
CGCTCGCTCACTGAGGCCGGGCGACCAAAGGTCGCCCGACGCCCGGGCTTTGCCCGGGCGGCCTCAGTGA
GCGAGCGAGCGCGCAGCTGCCTGCAGGGGCGCCTGATGCGGTATTTTCTCCTTACGCATCTGTGCGGTAT
TTCACACCGCATA
[95 nt withheld, positions 4144-4238]
T
[46 nt withheld, positions 4240-4285]
C
[141 nt withheld, positions 4287-4427]
CCTTTGACGTTGGAGTCCACGTTCTTT
[37 nt withheld, positions 4455-4491]
ACTCTATCTCGGGCTATTCTTTTGATTTATAAGGGATTTTGCCGATTTCGGTCTATTGGTTAAAAAATGA
GCTGATTTAACAAAAATTTAACGCGAATTTTAACAAAATATTAACGTTTACAATTTTATGGTGCACTCTC
AGTACAATCTGCTCTGATGCCGCATAGTTAAGCCAGCCCCGACACCCGCCAACACCCGCTGACGCGCCCT
GACGGGCTTGTCTGCTCCCGGCATCCGCTTACAGACAAGCTGTGACCGTCTCCGGGAGCTGCATGTGTCA
GAGGTTTTCACCGTCATCACCGAAACGCGCGAGACGAAAGGGCCTCGTGATACGCCTATTTTTATAGGTT
AATGTCATGATAATAATGGTTTCTTAGACGTCAGGTGGCACTTTTCGGGGAAATGTGCGCGGAACCCCTA
TTTGTTTATTTTTCTAAATACATTCAAATATGTATCCGCTCATGAGACAATAACCCTGATAAATGCTTCA
ATAATATTGAAAAAGGAAGAGTATGAGTATTCAACATTTCCGTGTCGCCCTTATTCCCTTTTTTGCGGCA
TTTTGCCTTCCTGTTTTTGCTCACCCAGAAACGCTGGTGAAAGTAAAAGATGCTGAAGATCAGTTGGGTG
CACGAGTGGGTTACATCGAACTGGATCTCAACAGCGGTAAGATCCTTGAGAGTTTTCGCCCCGAAGAACG
TTTTCCAATGATGAGCACTTTTAAAGTTCTGCTATGTGGCGCGGTATTATCCCGTATTGACGCCGGGCAA
GAGCAACTCGGTCGCCGCATACACTATTCTCAGAATGACTTGGTTGAGTACTCACCAGTCACAGAAAAGC
ATCTTACGGATGGCATGACAGTAAGAGAATTATGCAGTGCTGCCATAACCATGAGTGATAACACTGCGGC
CAACTTACTTCTGACAACGATCGGAGGACCGAAGGAGCTAACCGCTTTTTTGCACAACATGGGGGATCAT
GTAACTCGCCTTGATCGTTGGGAACCGGAGCTGAATGAAGCCATACCAAACGACGAGCGTGACACCACGA
TGCCTGTAGCAATGGCAACAACGTTGCGCAAACTATTAACTGGCGAACTACTTACTCTAGCTTCCCGGCA
ACAATTAATAGACTGGATGGAGGCGGATAAAGTTGCAGGACCACTTCTGCGCTCGGCCCTTCCGGCTGGC
TGGTTTATTGCTGATAAATCTGGAGCCGGTGAGCGTGGGTCTCGCGGTATCATTGCAGCACTGGGGCCAG
ATGGTAAGCCCTCCCGTATCGTAGTTATCTACACGACGGGGAGTCAGGCAACTATGGATGAACGAAATAG
ACAGATCGCTGAGATAGGTGCCTCACTGATTAAGCATTGGTAACTGTCAGACCAAGTTTACTCATATATA
CTTTAGATTGATTTAAAACTTCATTTTTAATTTAAAAGGATCTAGGTGAAGATCCTTTTTGATAATCTCA
TGACCAAAATCCCTTAACGTGAGTTTTCGTTCCACTGAGCGTCAGACCCCGTAGAAAAGATCAAAGGATC
TTCTTGAGATCCTTTTTTTCTGCGCGTAATCTGCTGCTTGCAAACAAAAAAACCACCGCTACCAGCGGTG
GTTTGTTTGCCGGATCAAGAGCTACCAACTCTTTTTCCGAAGGTAACTGGCTTCAGCAGAGCGCAGATAC
CAAATACTGTTCTTCTAGTGTAGCCGTAGTTAGGCCACCACTTCAAGAACTCTGTAGCACCGCCTACATA
CCTCGCTCTGCTAATCCTGTTACCAGTGGCTGCTGCCAGTGGCGATAAGTCGTGTCTTACCGGGTTGGAC
TCAAGACGATAGTTACCGGATAAGGCGCAGCGGTCGGGCTGAACGGGGGGTTCGTGCACACAGCCCAGCT
TGGAGCGAACGACCTACACCGAACTGAGATACCTACAGCGTGAGCTATGAGAAAGCGCCACGCTTCCCGA
AGGGAGAAAGGCGGACAGGTATCCGGTAAGCGGCAGGGTCGGAACAGGAGAGCGCACGAGGGAGCTTCCA
GGGGGAAACGCCTGGTATCTTTATAGTCCTGTCGGGTTTCGCCACCTCTGACTTGAGCGTCGATTTTTGT
GATGCTCGTCAGGGGGGCGGAGCCTATGGAAAAACGCCAGCAACGCGGCCTTTTTACGGTTCCTGGCCTT
TTGCTGGCCTTTTGCTCACATGT
Features (pLannotate 1.2.2; 17 found; start..end, strand, type, name):
     12..39      +  repeat_region  AAV2 ITR (fragment): inverted terminal repeat of adeno-associated virus serotype 2 inverted
     68..95      +  repeat_region  AAV2 ITR (fragment): inverted terminal repeat of adeno-associated virus serotype 2 inverted
    210..513     +  enhancer       CMV enhancer: human cytomegalovirus immediate early enhancer
    515..790     +  promoter       chicken β-actin promoter: No description available
    791..926     +  intron         hybrid intron (fragment): hybrid between chicken β-actin (CBA) and minute virus of mice (MMV) introns (Gray et al., 2011)
    991..1196    +  intron         chimeric intron (fragment): chimera between introns from chicken β-actin and rabbit β-globin
   1272..2699    +  CDS            tdTomato: tdTomato is a basic (constitutively fluorescent) orange fluorescent protein published in 2004, derived from Discosoma sp.. It is reported to be a somewhat slowly-maturing tandem dimer with low acid sensitivity.
   2811..3399    +  misc_feature   WPRE: woodchuck hepatitis virus posttranscriptional regulatory element
   3431..3907    +  polyA_signal   hGH poly(A) signal: human growth hormone polyadenylation signal
   3947..4087    +  repeat_region  AAV2 ITR: inverted terminal repeat of adeno-associated virus serotype 2 inverted
   4092..4143    -  misc_feature   bom (fragment): basis of mobility region from pBR322
   4162..4617    +  rep_origin     f1 ori (sequence partly withheld): f1 bacteriophage origin of replication; arrow indicates direction of (+) strand synthesis
   4618..4667    -  misc_feature   bom (fragment): basis of mobility region from pBR322
   4769..4804    -  CDS            rop (fragment): Rop protein, which maintains plasmids at low copy number; rop
   4899..5003    +  promoter       AmpR promoter: bla
   5004..5864    +  CDS            AmpR: β-lactamase; bla; confers resistance to ampicillin, carbenicillin, and related antibiotics
   6035..6623    +  rep_origin     ori: high-copy-number ColE1/pMB1/pBR322/pUC origin of replication
