[The description below was written by a language model from this plasmid's Addgene catalogue record and pLannotate feature annotations shown in this document.]
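Description:
pAAV-CAG-TdTomato-miR122 is an AAV transgene (cis) plasmid of about 6.7 kb, built on a pAAV backbone and intended for packaging a fluorescent reporter genome into recombinant adeno-associated virus. The bacterial portion carries a high-copy ColE1/pUC-type origin and an ampicillin resistance gene (β-lactamase with its own promoter). It also has an f1 phage origin and small remnants of the pBR322 bom and rop regions. The expression cassette is flanked by AAV2 inverted terminal repeats, which are the cis elements required for replication and encapsidation of the genome. The annotation finds the downstream ITR intact. The upstream ITR is detected only as two short fragments, which may reflect the difficulty of sequencing or annotating these repeats rather than a true truncation. The recombination-reducing host strain listed for propagation is consistent with the instability typical of ITR-containing plasmids.

The payload is tdTomato, a bright tandem-dimer orange-red fluorescent protein derived from Discosoma. It is driven by the strong, ubiquitous CAG promoter, annotated here as the CMV immediate-early enhancer, the chicken β-actin promoter and chimeric intron sequences. A WPRE follows the coding sequence to boost transcript stability and expression, and the human growth hormone polyadenylation signal terminates the transcript.

According to the name and stated purpose, the transcript also carries a miR-122 target site, although the feature table does not annotate it, so its exact position and copy number are not stated. Because miR-122 is highly abundant in hepatocytes, such sites are generally used to suppress transgene expression in the liver while leaving it intact in other tissues. The associated work concerns engineered AAVs for enhanced gene delivery to the brain, where a reporter of this kind would serve to visualise transduction.
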