Addgene plasmid #244909: pAAV-CAG-TdTomato-miR122
Purpose: AAV transgene plasmid encoding TdTomato with miR-122 target site
Depositing lab: Viviana Gradinaru. Depositing organization: California Institute of Technology. Publication: AAVs targeting human carbonic anhydrase IV enhance gene delivery to the brain. Lin C, Chen X, Hoang JD, Ristic F, Fan Y, Jang S, Chung JHA, Sullivan EE, Gawda T, Kavvathas B, Tran I, Li Y, Steele AD, Shay TF, Gradinaru V. Cell Rep. 2025 Oct 31;44(11):116419. doi: 10.1016/j.celrep.2025.116419. PubMed 41175373.
Backbone
  Vector backbone: pAAV
  Vector type: AAV
Growth in bacteria
  Bacterial resistance: Ampicillin, 100 μg/mL
  Growth temperature: 30°C
  Growth strain: NEB Stable
  Copy number: Unknown
Gene/Insert
  Gene/Insert name: TdTomato
Terms and licenses: Academic/Nonprofit Terms; Industry Terms: Not Available to Industry
Depositor comments: Please visit https://doi.org/10.1101/2025.04.21.649868 for the bioRxiv preprint.
How to cite: pAAV-CAG-TdTomato-miR122 was a gift from Viviana Gradinaru (Addgene plasmid # 244909 ; http://n2t.net/addgene:244909 ; RRID:Addgene_244909)
